>Addgene plasmid #138177 | H517 SONIC HRASV12 donor | addgene full sequence | sequence record 275165 | Addgene NGS Result
TCCCTCCCCCCCCCCTAACGTTACTGGCCGAAGCCGCTTGGAATAAGGCCGGTGTGCGTTTGTCTATATG
TTATTTTCCACCATATTGCCGTCTTTTGGCAATGTGAGGGCCCGGAAACCTGGCCCTGTCTTCTTGACGA
GCATTCCTAGGGGTCTTTCCCCTCTCGCCAAAGGAATGCAAGGTCTGTTGAATGTCGTGAAGGAAGCAGT
TCCTCTGGAAGCTTCTTGAAGACAAACAACGTCTGTAGCGACCCTTTGCAGGCAGCGGAACCCCCCACCT
GGCGACAGGTGCCTCTGCGGCCAAAAGCCACGTGTATAAGATACACCTGCAAAGGCGGCACAACCCCAGT
GCCACGTTGTGAGTTGGATAGTTGTGGAAAGAGTCAAATGGCTCTCCTCAAGCGTATTCAACAAGGGGCT
GAAGGATGCCCAGAAGGTACCCCATTGTATGGGATCTGATCTGGGGCCTCGGTACACATGCTTTACATGT
GTTTAGTCGAGGTTAAAAAAACGTCTAGGCCCCCCGAACCACGGGGACGTGGTTTTCCTTTGAAAAACAC
GATGATAATATGGCCACCACCATGACGGAATATAAGCTGGTGGTGGTGGGCGCCGTCGGTGTGGGCAAGA
GTGCGCTGACCATCCAGCTGATCCAGAACCATTTTGTGGACGAATACGACCCCACTATAGAGGATTCCTA
CCGGAAGCAGGTGGTCATTGATGGGGAGACGTGCCTGTTGGACATCCTGGATACCGCCGGCCAGGAGGAG
TACAGCGCCATGCGGGACCAGTACATGCGCACCGGGGAGGGCTTCCTGTGTGTGTTTGCCATCAACAACA
CCAAGTCTTTTGAGGACATCCACCAGTACAGGGAGCAGATCAAACGGGTGAAGGACTCGGATGACGTGCC
CATGGTGCTGGTGGGGAACAAGTGTGACCTGGCTGCACGCACTGTGGAATCTCGGCAGGCTCAGGACCTC
GCCCGAAGCTACGGCATCCCCTACATCGAGACCTCGGCCAAGACCCGGCAGGGAGTGGAGGATGCCTTCT
ACACGTTGGTGCGTGAGATCCGGCAGCACAAGCTGCGGAAGCTGAACCCTCCTGATGAGAGTGGCCCCGG
CTGCATGAGCTGCAAGTGTGTGCTCTCCTGAATGCATCGATGATCTAGAGCTCGCTGATCAGCCTCGACT
GTGCCTTCTAGTTGCCAGCTATCTGTTGTTTGCCCCTCCCCCGTGCCTTCCTTGACCCTGGAAGGTGCCA
CTCCCACTGTCCTTTCCTAATAAAATGAGGAAATTGCATCGCATTGTCTGAGTAGGTGTCATTCTATTCT
GGGGGGTGGGGTGGGGCAGGACAGCAAGGGGGAGGATTGGGAAGACAATAGCAGGCATGCTGGGGATGCG
GTGGGCTCTATGGATAACTTCGTATAGCATACATTATACGAAGTTATCGGAACCCTTAATGTCGAGGGGG
GGCCCGGTACCAGCTTTTGTTCCCTTTAGTGAGGGTTAATTTCGAGCTTGGCGTAATCATGGTCATAGCT
GTTTCCTGTGTGAAATTGTTATCCGCTCACAATTCCACACAACATACGAGCCGGAAGCATAAAGTGTAAA
GCCTGGGGTGCCTAATGAGTGAGCTAACTCACATTAATTGCGTTGCGCTCACTGCCCGCTTTCCAGTCGG
GAAACCTGTCGTGCCAGCTGCATTAATGAATCGGCCAACGCGCGGGGAGAGGCGGTTTGCGTATTGGGCG
CTCTTCCGCTTCCTCGCTCACTGACTCGCTGCGCTCGGTCGTTCGGCTGCGGCGAGCGGTATCAGCTCAC
TCAAAGGCGGTAATACGGTTATCCACAGAATCAGGGGATAACGCAGGAAAGAACATGTGAGCAAAAGGCC
AGCAAAAGGCCAGGAACCGTAAAAAGGCCGCGTTGCTGGCGTTTTTCCATAGGCTCCGCCCCCCTGACGA
GCATCACAAAAATCGACGCTCAAGTCAGAGGTGGCGAAACCCGACAGGACTATAAAGATACCAGGCGTTT
CCCCCTGGAAGCTCCCTCGTGCGCTCTCCTGTTCCGACCCTGCCGCTTACCGGATACCTGTCCGCCTTTC
TCCCTTCGGGAAGCGTGGCGCTTTCTCATAGCTCACGCTGTAGGTATCTCAGTTCGGTGTAGGTCGTTCG
CTCCAAGCTGGGCTGTGTGCACGAACCCCCCGTTCAGCCCGACCGCTGCGCCTTATCCGGTAACTATCGT
CTTGAGTCCAACCCGGTAAGACACGACTTATCGCCACTGGCAGCAGCCACTGGTAACAGGATTAGCAGAG
CGAGGTATGTAGGCGGTGCTACAGAGTTCTTGAAGTGGTGGCCTAACTACGGCTACACTAGAAGAACAGT
ATTTGGTATCTGCGCTCTGCTGAAGCCAGTTACCTTCGGAAAAAGAGTTGGTAGCTCTTGATCCGGCAAA
CAAACCACCGCTGGTAGCGGTGGTTTTTTTGTTTGCAAGCAGCAGATTACGCGCAGAAAAAAAGGATCTC
AAGAAGATCCTTTGATCTTTTCTACGGGGTCTGACGCTCAGTGGAACGAAAACTCACGTTAAGGGATTTT
GGTCATGAGATTATCAAAAAGGATCTTCACCTAGATCCTTTTAAATTAAAAATGAAGTTTTAAATCAATC
TAAAGTATATATGAGTAAACTTGGTCTGACAGTTACCAATGCTTAATCAGTGAGGCACCTATCTCAGCGA
TCTGTCTATTTCGTTCATCCATAGTTGCCTGACTCCCCGTCGTGTAGATAACTACGATACGGGAGGGCTT
ACCATCTGGCCCCAGTGCTGCAATGATACCGCGAGACCCACGCTCACCGGCTCCAGATTTATCAGCAATA
AACCAGCCAGCCGGAAGGGCCGAGCGCAGAAGTGGTCCTGCAACTTTATCCGCCTCCATCCAGTCTATTA
ATTGTTGCCGGGAAGCTAGAGTAAGTAGTTCGCCAGTTAATAGTTTGCGCAACGTTGTTGCCATTGCTAC
AGGCATCGTGGTGTCACGCTCGTCGTTTGGTATGGCTTCATTCAGCTCCGGTTCCCAACGATCAAGGCGA
GTTACATGATCCCCCATGTTGTGCAAAAAAGCGGTTAGCTCCTTCGGTCCTCCGATCGTTGTCAGAAGTA
AGTTGGCCGCAGTGTTATCACTCATGGTTATGGCAGCACTGCATAATTCTCTTACTGTCATGCCATCCGT
AAGATGCTTTTCTGTGACTGGTGAGTACTCAACCAAGTCATTCTGAGAATAGTGTATGCGGCGACCGAGT
TGCTCTTGCCCGGCGTCAATACGGGATAATACCGCGCCACATAGCAGAACTTTAAAAGTGCTCATCATTG
GAAAACGTTCTTCGGGGCGAAAACTCTCAAGGATCTTACCGCTGTTGAGATCCAGTTCGATGTAACCCAC
TCGTGCACCCAACTGATCTTCAGCATCTTTTACTTTCACCAGCGTTTCTGGGTGAGCAAAAACAGGAAGG
CAAAATGCCGCAAAAAAGGGAATAAGGGCGACACGGAAATGTTGAATACTCATACTCTTCCTTTTTCAAT
ATTATTGAAGCATTTATCAGGGTTATTGTCTCATGAGCGGATACATATTTGAATGTATTTAGAAAAATAA
ACAAATAGGGGTTCCGCGCACATTTCCCCGAAAAGTGCCACCTAAATTGTAAGCGTTAATATTTTGTTAA
AATTCGCGTTAAATTTTTGTTAAATCAGCTCATTTTTTAACCAATAGGCCGAAATCGGCAAAATCCCTTA
TAAATCAAAAGAATAGACCGAGATAGGGT
[37 nt withheld, positions 3810-3846]
AAAGAACGTGGACTCCAACGTCAAAGG
[49 nt withheld, positions 3874-3922]
T
[91 nt withheld, positions 3924-4014]
G
[124 nt withheld, positions 4016-4139]
CCCATTCGCCATTCAGGCTGCGCAACTGTTGGGAAGGGCGATCGGTGCGGGCCTCTTCGCTATTACGCCA
GCTGGCGAAAGGGGGATGTGCTGCAAGGCGATTAAGTTGGGTAACGCCAGGGTTTTCCCAGTCACGACGT
TGTAAAACGACGGCCAGTGAATTGTAATACGACTCACTATAGGGCGAATTGGAGCTCCACCGCGGTGGCG
GCCGCTCTAGAACTAGTGGATCCGAGATCGAGTGCCGCATCACCGGCAATTGACGCGTGCTCCTC
Features (pLannotate 1.2.2; 18 found; start..end, strand, type, name):
    582..1151    +  CDS            H-Ras (G12V): human oncoprotein generated by the G12V mutation in the small GTPase H-Ras
   1189..1413    +  polyA_signal   bGH poly(A) signal: bovine growth hormone polyadenylation signal
   1414..1447    +  protein_bind   loxP: Cre-mediated recombination occurs in the 8-bp core sequence (GCATACAT). Cre recombinase
   1462..1481    +  misc_feature   MCS (fragment): pBluescript multiple cloning site
   1493..1511    -  promoter       T3 promoter: promoter for bacteriophage T3 RNA polymerase
   1556..1572    -  protein_bind   lac operator: The lac repressor binds to the lac operator to inhibit transcription in E. coli. This inhibition can be relieved by adding lactose or isopropyl-β-D-thiogalactopyranoside (IPTG). lac repressor encoded by lacI
   1580..1610    -  promoter       lac promoter: promoter for the E. coli lac operon
   1625..1646    -  protein_bind   CAP binding site: CAP binding activates transcription in the presence of cAMP. E. coli catabolite activator protein
   1659..1751    -  CDS            lacI (fragment): lac repressor; lacI; The lac repressor binds to the lac operator to inhibit transcription in E. coli. This inhibition can be relieved by adding lactose or isopropyl-β-D-thiogalactopyranoside (IPTG).
   1934..2522    -  rep_origin     ori: high-copy-number ColE1/pMB1/pBR322/pUC origin of replication
   2693..3553    -  CDS            AmpR: β-lactamase; bla; confers resistance to ampicillin, carbenicillin, and related antibiotics
   3554..3658    -  promoter       AmpR promoter: bla
   3711..4139    -  rep_origin     f1 ori (sequence partly withheld): f1 bacteriophage origin of replication; arrow indicates direction of (+) strand synthesis
   4144..4301    -  CDS            lacZα (fragment): LacZα fragment of β-galactosidase; lacZ fragment
   4304..4322    +  promoter       T7 promoter: promoter for bacteriophage T7 RNA polymerase
   4331..4372    +  misc_feature   MCS (fragment): pBluescript multiple cloning site
   4373..4397    +  CDS            CopGFP (fragment): green fluorescent protein 2 from Pontellina plumata, also known as ppluGFP2 (Shagin et al., 2004)
   4411..577     +  misc_feature   IRES2 (across the origin): internal ribosome entry site (IRES) of the encephalomyocarditis virus (EMCV)
