[The description below was written by a language model from this plasmid's Addgene catalogue record and pLannotate feature annotations shown in this document.]
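Description:
H517 SONIC HRASV12 donor is a promoterless knock-in donor plasmid for the CRISPR-SONIC system (somatic oncogene knock-in), built on a "single cut NH-donor" backbone designed for NHEJ-mediated targeted integration. The 4.4 kb plasmid has a pBluescript-type bacterial scaffold. It carries a high-copy ColE1/pUC origin, an f1 origin, and an ampicillin resistance gene with its own bla promoter. It also retains flanking T7 and T3 promoters, multiple cloning site fragments, and remnants of the lac promoter/operator and lacZα region. It is propagated in E. coli under ampicillin selection.

The payload is an EMCV internal ribosome entry site (IRES2) followed by the coding sequence for human H-Ras carrying the oncogenic G12V substitution, terminated by the bovine growth hormone polyadenylation signal and followed by a single loxP site. No mammalian promoter is annotated upstream of the cassette. This fits a design in which the linearised donor is captured at a Cas9-induced break within an expressed endogenous gene, so that host transcription supplies the mRNA and the IRES drives translation of HRAS G12V. A very short CopGFP fragment lies just upstream of the IRES. In single-cut donors of this kind, such a short foreign sequence may serve as the guide RNA target used to linearise the plasmid, but the record does not state this, nor does it state the genomic target locus or the guide used. The role of the lone loxP site is also not described.

The stated purpose is to act as the HRAS G12V donor for CRISPR-SONIC, an approach for targeted somatic oncogene knock-in to enable rapid in vivo cancer modelling.
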