Addgene plasmid #138177: H517 SONIC HRASV12 donor
Purpose: CRISPR SONIC: HRAS G12V donor plasmid
Depositing lab: Wen Xue. Depositing organization: University of Massachusetts, Worcester. Publication: CRISPR-SONIC: targeted somatic oncogene knock-in enables rapid in vivo cancer modeling. Mou H, Ozata DM, Smith JL, Sheel A, Kwan SY, Hough S, Kucukural A, Kennedy Z, Cao Y, Xue W. Genome Med. 2019 Apr 16;11(1):21. doi: 10.1186/s13073-019-0627-9. PubMed 30987660.
Backbone
  Vector backbone: single cut NH-donor
  Backbone manufacturer: Bo Feng (Addgene plasmid # 83575)
  Vector type: NHEJ donor
Growth in bacteria
  Bacterial resistance: Ampicillin, 100 μg/mL
  Growth temperature: 37°C
  Growth strain: DH5alpha
  Copy number: Unknown
Gene/Insert
  Gene/Insert name: HRASV12
  Species: H. sapiens (human)
  Entrez Gene: HRAS (a.k.a. C-BAS/HAS, C-H-RAS, C-HA-RAS1, CTLO, H-RASIDX, HAMSV, HRAS1, RASH1, p21ras)
Terms and licenses: Academic/Nonprofit Terms; Industry Terms: Not Available to Industry
How to cite: H517 SONIC HRASV12 donor was a gift from Wen Xue (Addgene plasmid # 138177 ; http://n2t.net/addgene:138177 ; RRID:Addgene_138177)
