>Addgene plasmid #138177 | H517 SONIC HRASV12 donor | depositor partial sequence | sequence record 266734 | HRASV12
ATGACGGAATATAAGCTGGTGGTGGTGGGCGCCGTCGGTGTGGGCAAGAGTGCGCTGACCATCCAGCTGA
TCCAGAACCATTTTGTGGACGAATACGACCCCACTATAGAGGATTCCTACCGGAAGCAGGTGGTCATTGA
TGGGGAGACGTGCCTGTTGGACATCCTGGATACCGCCGGCCAGGAGGAGTACAGCGCCATGCGGGACCAG
TACATGCGCACCGGGGAGGGCTTCCTGTGTGTGTTTGCCATCAACAACACCAAGTCTTTTGAGGACATCC
ACCAGTACAGGGAGCAGATCAAACGGGTGAAGGACTCGGATGACGTGCCCATGGTGCTGGTGGGGAACAA
GTGTGACCTGGCTGCACGCACTGTGGAATCTCGGCAGGCTCAGGACCTCGCCCGAAGCTACGGCATCCCC
TACATCGAGACCTCGGCCAAGACCCGGCAGGGAGTGGAGGATGCCTTCTACACGTTGGTGCGTGAGATCC
GGCAGCACAAGCTGCGGAAGCTGAACCCTCCTGATGAGAGTGGCCCCGGCTGCATGAGCTGCAAGTGTGT
GCTCTCCTGA
